>Addgene plasmid #71375 | pRS426-GFP-PLCdelta-PH | addgene partial sequence | sequence record 138693 | M13-F20 5'-TGTAAAACGACGGCCAGT-3'
CCCTCGAGGTCGACGGTATCGATAAGCTTACTTCTGCCGCTGGTCCATGGAGCCGGAGTGGTGGATGATC
TTGCGCAGGCCCTGCACCCAGTGCTGAGCGTCAGCTGGTGATGGGGCAATGAGGTCTAGGGTGTTGCGCT
GGTCCTTGAAGACAATGGAGAAGCATCGATCCTCGGGGATGTCTCGGGCAAACTTCTCCAGGCCTTCTGT
GCGGTGTCCCATCCGTACCTCCTGAATGTCCTCGATGGAGAACAGCTGCGACTCCGGGGACCTCATGACC
TTTCGAGATTCCTGCCAGATGGTCTTGCAGTCCTCCTGTAGCTTGTAGAAGCGTTCCCTACGCCACGAGC
TGGACTTCACCTTCAGAAGCTGGCTGCCCTTCAGAAGGGCCTGAAGGTCCGGGTCATCCTGGAGCCCGTG
AGATCTGGGTCCGGACTTGTATAGTTCATCCATGCCATGTGTAATCCCAGCAGCTGTTACAAACTCAAGA
AGGACCATGTGGTCTCTCTTTTCGTTGGGATCTTTCGAAAGGGCAGATTGTGTGGACAGGTAATGGTTGT
CTGGTAAAAGGACAGGGCCATCGCCAATTGGAGTATTTTGTTGATAATGGTCTGCTAGTTGAACGCTTCC
ATCTTCAATGTTGTGTCTAATTTTGAAGTTAACTTTGATTCCATTCTTTTGTTTGTCTGCCATGATGTAT
ACATTGTGTGAGTTATAGTTGTATTCCAATTTGTGTCCAAGAATGTTTCCATCTTCTTTAAAATCAATAC
CTTTTAACTCGATTCTATTAACAAGGGTATCACCTTCAAACTTGACTTCAGCACGTGTCTTGTAGTTCCC
GTCATCTT
