>Addgene plasmid #71375 | pRS426-GFP-PLCdelta-PH | addgene partial sequence | sequence record 138810 | M13-Rev 5'-CAGGAAACAGCTATGACC-3'
AAGCTGGAGCTCCACCGCGGTGGCGGCCGCTCTAGAACTAGTGGATCCTTCTGCACAAGAAGCCATATTG
ACAGAGCAGTATGTGAGGACCTTTCTTCTACACAATGTAACAGTCAATGGTTGTAGTCAATACCACGACC
TTTACGTGCAGTTTTAGAGCGAAACTTCGGTTTTTTGAGACTTACCTCGTGTTTGTGTCTCCCTGGGAAT
GGAGCCGCGCCACCCTTGTCTATTATGTATAGTCTTATTTAATCATAGCGATGTTGGTCATCCAGTACAC
TTCGGTAGCAACCTTCGTTTGTGATTGTCTTGGTAATTGCTTCCAACAACTTTATCCATCATTGAGACAG
GGGCCATATCACCCGCGGGGTCTCAAAGAAGGGGCCCACTAATAAAAGCACGAGATAAGAATGCCAGCAA
AAAAGCTCCGAAATAATTCTTTTCGTCTTCCCTCCTAGTCTTAACAAGACAAGAGAGAGAGAGAGAAAGA
ATACTCACTAGAGATTGTTTCTTTTCTACTCAACTTAAAGTATACATACGCTATGGGTAAAGGAGAAGAA
CTTTTCACTGGAGTTGTCCCAATTCTTGTTGAATTAGATGGTGATGTTAATGGGCACAAATTTTCTGTCA
GTGGAGAGGGTGAAGGTGATGCAACATACGGAAAACTTACCCTTAAATTTATTTGCACTACTGGAAAACT
ACCTGTTCCATGGCCAACACTTGTCACTACTTTTACGTATGGTGTTCAATGCTTTTCAAGATACCCAGAT
CATATGAAACGGCATGACTT
