[The description below was written by a language model from this plasmid's Addgene catalogue record.]
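Description:
pRS426-GFP-PLCdelta-PH is a yeast expression plasmid built on the pRS426 backbone, a member of the pRS series of E. coli–yeast shuttle vectors. pRS426 is generally known as an episomal vector carrying a 2μ origin, which supports multicopy maintenance in Saccharomyces cerevisiae. The record lists URA3 as the yeast selectable marker, allowing selection by uracil prototrophy in ura3 host strains. In bacteria the plasmid is selected with ampicillin. No feature table accompanies the entry, so the exact arrangement of backbone elements cannot be confirmed from the record.

The insert encodes the pleckstrin homology (PH) domain of rat (R. norvegicus) phospholipase C delta, rather than the full-length enzyme, with EGFP fused at its N terminus. The PLCδ PH domain is widely known as a specific binder of phosphatidylinositol 4,5-bisphosphate, so a fluorescent fusion of this kind commonly reports on that lipid, which is found mainly at the plasma membrane. The stated purpose is analysis of PH domain localization in yeast, where the EGFP tag lets the subcellular distribution of the domain be followed by fluorescence microscopy in living cells. The construct comes from a genome-wide study of membrane targeting by S. cerevisiae PH domains, in which this well-characterised mammalian domain would plausibly serve as a reference, though the record does not say so. The promoter driving the fusion, any terminator and the cloning method are not stated. The listed sequencing primers are standard M13 forward and reverse primers, which suggests the cassette lies within the vector's multiple cloning region.
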