Addgene plasmid #71375: pRS426-GFP-PLCdelta-PH
Purpose: For analysis of PH domain localization in yeast
Depositing lab: Mark Lemmon. Depositing organization: University of Pennsylvania. Publication: Genome-wide analysis of membrane targeting by S. cerevisiae pleckstrin homology domains. Yu JW, Mendrola JM, Audhya A, Singh S, Keleti D, DeWald DB, Murray D, Emr SD, Lemmon MA. Mol Cell. 2004 Mar 12;13(5):677-88. 10.1016/S1097-2765(04)00083-8 PubMed 15023338.
Backbone
  Vector backbone: pRS426
  Backbone manufacturer: ATCC
  Vector type: Yeast Expression
  Selectable markers: URA3
Growth in bacteria
  Bacterial resistance: Ampicillin, 100 μg/mL
  Growth temperature: 37°C
  Growth strain: DH5alpha
  Copy number: Unknown
Gene/Insert
  Gene/Insert name: PLCdelta-PH
  Species: R. norvegicus (rat)
  Mutation: Pleckstrin homology (PH) domain
  Tag / fusion protein: EGFP (N terminal on insert)
  Cloning method: Unknown
  Sequencing primers: 5′ M13-F20; 3′ M13R
Terms and licenses: Academic/Nonprofit Terms; Industry Terms: Not Available to Industry
How to cite: pRS426-GFP-PLCdelta-PH was a gift from Mark Lemmon (Addgene plasmid # 71375 ; http://n2t.net/addgene:71375 ; RRID:Addgene_71375)
